Addgene plasmid #85417: pGH125_dCas9-Blast
Purpose: lentiviral expression vector for dCas9 with Blasticidin selectable marker
Depositing lab: Michael Bassik. Depositing organization: Stanford University. Publication: Directed evolution using dCas9-targeted somatic hypermutation in mammalian cells. Hess GT, Fresard L, Han K, Lee CH, Li A, Cimprich KA, Montgomery SB, Bassik MC. Nat Methods. 2016 Oct 31. doi: 10.1038/nmeth.4038. PubMed 27798611.
Backbone
  Vector backbone: Addgene #61425
  Modifications to backbone: removed VP64
  Vector type: Mammalian Expression, Lentiviral, CRISPR
  Selectable markers: Blasticidin
Growth in bacteria
  Bacterial resistance: Ampicillin, 100 μg/mL
  Growth temperature: 37°C
  Growth strain: NEB Stable
  Copy number: Unknown
Gene/Insert
  Gene/Insert name: dCas9 and Blasticidin resistance
Resource information
  A portion of this plasmid was derived from a plasmid made by: original plasmid Addgene # 61425 From Feng Zhang lab was modified to remove VP64
Terms and licenses: Academic/Nonprofit Terms; Industry Terms: Not Available to Industry
How to cite: pGH125_dCas9-Blast was a gift from Michael Bassik (Addgene plasmid # 85417 ; http://n2t.net/addgene:85417 ; RRID:Addgene_85417)
