[The description below was written by a language model from this plasmid's Addgene catalogue record and pLannotate feature annotations shown in this document.]
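Description:
pGH125_dCas9-Blast is a lentiviral transfer plasmid of about 13.9 kb for stable expression of catalytically dead Streptococcus pyogenes Cas9 in mammalian cells, with blasticidin selection of transduced cells. It was made from an existing dCas9-VP64 lentiviral vector by removing the VP64 activation domain, which leaves a plain RNA-guided DNA-binding protein. In bacteria it is maintained through a high-copy ColE1/pUC-type origin and an ampicillin resistance gene. The backbone also carries an f1 origin and an SV40/EM7-driven bleomycin/Zeocin resistance cassette, which sits outside the LTR-flanked viral region and so would not be packaged.

The viral genome is transcribed from a CMV enhancer/promoter fused to a truncated HIV-1 5' LTR. It contains the Ψ packaging signal with a gag fragment, the Rev response element for nuclear export of the unspliced RNA, and the cPPT/CTS element that aids nuclear import. A second truncated LTR, followed by a bGH polyadenylation signal, closes the genome. Inside it, the EF-1α promoter drives a nucleoplasmin NLS fused to dCas9, annotated as carrying the D10A and N863A mutations that inactivate the RuvC and HNH nuclease domains. The blasticidin S deaminase gene lies a short distance downstream in the same orientation with no annotated promoter of its own, suggesting co-expression from the same transcript. The linking element is not annotated in the feature table. A WPRE follows to enhance transcript stability and expression. The associated publication concerns dCas9-targeted somatic hypermutation for directed evolution in mammalian cells, so the plasmid's likely role is to generate dCas9-expressing cell lines in which guide RNAs direct dCas9 to chosen loci.
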