Features (pLannotate 1.2.2; 33 found; start..end, strand, type, name):
      1..380     +  enhancer       CMV enhancer: human cytomegalovirus immediate early enhancer
    381..580     +  promoter       CMV promoter: human cytomegalovirus (CMV) immediate early promoter
    598..778     +  LTR            5' LTR (truncated): truncated 5' long terminal repeat (LTR) from HIV-1
    825..950     +  misc_feature   HIV-1 Ψ: packaging signal of human immunodeficiency virus type 1
    934..1297    +  CDS            HIV-1 gag (fragment): gag protein from human immunodeficiency virus 1; gag
   1443..1676    +  misc_feature   RRE: The Rev response element (RRE) of HIV-1 allows for Rev-dependent mRNA export from the nucleus to the cytoplasm.
   2053..2153    +  CDS            Rev (fragment): human immunodeficiency virus 1 (HIV-1) Rev protein; rev; enhances nuclear export of unspliced and incompletely spliced viral mRNAs
   2203..2320    +  misc_feature   cPPT/CTS: central polypurine tract and central termination sequence of HIV-1
   2377..2443    +  CDS            small t antigen (fragment): SV40 (simian virus 40) small t antigen
   2450..3628    +  promoter       EF-1α promoter: strong constitutive promoter for human elongation factor EF-1α
   3644..3691    +  CDS            nucleoplasmin NLS: bipartite nuclear localization signal from nucleoplasmin
   3691..7792    +  CDS            dCas9 (fragment): catalytically dead mutant of the Cas9 endonuclease from the Streptococcus pyogenes Type II CRISPR/Cas system RNA-guided DNA-binding protein that lacks endonuclease activity due to the D10A mutation in the RuvC catalytic domain and the N863A mutation in the HNH catalytic domain
   7937..8335    +  CDS            BSD: blasticidin S deaminase; Aspergillus terreus BSD; confers resistance to blasticidin
   8336..8357    +  misc_feature   MCS (fragment): pBluescript multiple cloning site
   8360..8948    +  misc_feature   WPRE: woodchuck hepatitis virus posttranscriptional regulatory element
   8885..9466    +  CDS            nef (fragment): NEF_HV1H2 - Experimental evidence at protein level: Swiss-Prot protein existence level 1. Extracellular Nef protein targets CD4(+) T-lymphocytes for apoptosis by interacting with CXCR4 surface receptors. From Human immunodeficiency virus type 1 group M subtype B (isolate HXB2) (HIV-1).
   9473..9653    +  LTR            5' LTR (truncated): truncated 5' long terminal repeat (LTR) from HIV-1
   9685..9909    +  polyA_signal   bGH poly(A) signal: bovine growth hormone polyadenylation signal
   9913..9934    +  promoter       SV40 promoter (fragment): SV40 enhancer and early promoter
   9955..10383   +  rep_origin     f1 ori (sequence partly withheld): f1 bacteriophage origin of replication; arrow indicates direction of (+) strand synthesis
  10397..10726   +  promoter       SV40 promoter: SV40 enhancer and early promoter
  10774..10821   +  promoter       EM7 promoter: synthetic bacterial promoter&nbsp
  10840..11214   +  CDS            BleoR: antibiotic-binding protein; Sh ble from Streptoalloteichus hindustanus; confers resistance to bleomycin, phleomycin, and Zeocin™
  11224..11349   +  CDS            ble (fragment): BLE_KLEPN - Experimental evidence at protein level: Swiss-Prot protein existence level 1. Binding protein with a strong affinity to the bleomycin family of antibiotics. Binds to CL990; an antimitotic-antibiotic compound. From Klebsiella pneumoniae.
  11344..11465   +  polyA_signal   SV40 poly(A) signal: SV40 polyadenylation signal
  11536..11558   -  protein_bind   lac operator (fragment): The lac repressor binds to the lac operator to inhibit transcription in E. coli. This inhibition can be relieved by adding lactose or isopropyl-β-D-thiogalactopyranoside (IPTG). lac repressor encoded by lacI
  11562..11592   -  promoter       lac promoter: promoter for the E. coli lac operon
  11607..11628   -  protein_bind   CAP binding site: CAP binding activates transcription in the presence of cAMP. E. coli catabolite activator protein
  11641..11733   -  CDS            lacI (fragment): lac repressor; lacI; The lac repressor binds to the lac operator to inhibit transcription in E. coli. This inhibition can be relieved by adding lactose or isopropyl-β-D-thiogalactopyranoside (IPTG).
  11916..12504   -  rep_origin     ori: high-copy-number ColE1/pMB1/pBR322/pUC origin of replication
  12675..13535   -  CDS            AmpR: β-lactamase; bla; confers resistance to ampicillin, carbenicillin, and related antibiotics
  13536..13640   -  promoter       AmpR promoter: bla
  13699..13751   -  misc_feature   bom (fragment): basis of mobility region from pBR322
>Addgene plasmid #85417 | pGH125_dCas9-Blast | addgene full sequence | sequence record 244287 | Addgene NGS Result
GACATTGATTATTGACTAGTTATTAATAGTAATCAATTACGGGGTCATTAGTTCATAGCCCATATATGGA
GTTCCGCGTTACATAACTTACGGTAAATGGCCCGCCTGGCTGACCGCCCAACGACCCCCGCCCATTGACG
TCAATAATGACGTATGTTCCCATAGTAACGCCAATAGGGACTTTCCATTGACGTCAATGGGTGGAGTATT
TACGGTAAACTGCCCACTTGGCAGTACATCAAGTGTATCATATGCCAAGTACGCCCCCTATTGACGTCAA
TGACGGTAAATGGCCCGCCTGGCATTATGCCCAGTACATGACCTTATGGGACTTTCCTACTTGGCAGTAC
ATCTACGTATTAGTCATCGCTATTACCATGGTGATGCGGTTTTGGCAGTACATCAATGGGCGTGGATAGC
GGTTTGACTCACGGGGATTTCCAAGTCTCCACCCCATTGACGTCAATGGGAGTTTGTTTTGGCACCAAAA
TCAACGGGACTTTCCAAAATGTCGTAACAACTCCGCCCCATTGACGCAAATGGGCGGTAGGCGTGTACGG
TGGGAGGTCTATATAAGCAGCGCGTTTTGCCTGTACTGGGTCTCTCTGGTTAGACCAGATCTGAGCCTGG
GAGCTCTCTGGCTAACTAGGGAACCCACTGCTTAAGCCTCAATAAAGCTTGCCTTGAGTGCTTCAAGTAG
TGTGTGCCCGTCTGTTGTGTGACTCTGGTAACTAGAGATCCCTCAGACCCTTTTAGTCAGTGTGGAAAAT
CTCTAGCAGTGGCGCCCGAACAGGGACTTGAAAGCGAAAGGGAAACCAGAGGAGCTCTCTCGACGCAGGA
CTCGGCTTGCTGAAGCGCGCACGGCAAGAGGCGAGGGGCGGCGACTGGTGAGTACGCCAAAAATTTTGAC
TAGCGGAGGCTAGAAGGAGAGAGATGGGTGCGAGAGCGTCAGTATTAAGCGGGGGAGAATTAGATCGCGA
TGGGAAAAAATTCGGTTAAGGCCAGGGGGAAAGAAAAAATATAAATTAAAACATATAGTATGGGCAAGCA
GGGAGCTAGAACGATTCGCAGTTAATCCTGGCCTGTTAGAAACATCAGAAGGCTGTAGACAAATACTGGG
ACAGCTACAACCATCCCTTCAGACAGGATCAGAAGAACTTAGATCATTATATAATACAGTAGCAACCCTC
TATTGTGTGCATCAAAGGATAGAGATAAAAGACACCAAGGAAGCTTTAGACAAGATAGAGGAAGAGCAAA
ACAAAAGTAAGACCACCGCACAGCAAGCGGCCGCTGATCTTCAGACCTGGAGGAGGAGATATGAGGGACA
ATTGGAGAAGTGAATTATATAAATATAAAGTAGTAAAAATTGAACCATTAGGAGTAGCACCCACCAAGGC
AAAGAGAAGAGTGGTGCAGAGAGAAAAAAGAGCAGTGGGAATAGGAGCTTTGTTCCTTGGGTTCTTGGGA
GCAGCAGGAAGCACTATGGGCGCAGCGTCAATGACGCTGACGGTACAGGCCAGACAATTATTGTCTGGTA
TAGTGCAGCAGCAGAACAATTTGCTGAGGGCTATTGAGGCGCAACAGCATCTGTTGCAACTCACAGTCTG
GGGCATCAAGCAGCTCCAGGCAAGAATCCTGGCTGTGGAAAGATACCTAAAGGATCAACAGCTCCTGGGG
ATTTGGGGTTGCTCTGGAAAACTCATTTGCACCACTGCTGTGCCTTGGAATGCTAGTTGGAGTAATAAAT
CTCTGGAACAGATTTGGAATCACACGACCTGGATGGAGTGGGACAGAGAAATTAACAATTACACAAGCTT
AATACACTCCTTAATTGAAGAATCGCAAAACCAGCAAGAAAAGAATGAACAAGAATTATTGGAATTAGAT
AAATGGGCAAGTTTGTGGAATTGGTTTAACATAACAAATTGGCTGTGGTATATAAAATTATTCATAATGA
TAGTAGGAGGCTTGGTAGGTTTAAGAATAGTTTTTGCTGTACTTTCTATAGTGAATAGAGTTAGGCAGGG
ATATTCACCATTATCGTTTCAGACCCACCTCCCAACCCCGAGGGGACCCGACAGGCCCGAAGGAATAGAA
GAAGAAGGTGGAGAGAGAGACAGAGACAGATCCATTCGATTAGTGAACGGATCGGCACTGCGTGCGCCAA
TTCTGCAGACAAATGGCAGTATTCATCCACAATTTTAAAAGAAAAGGGGGGATTGGGGGGTACAGTGCAG
GGGAAAGAATAGTAGACATAATAGCAACAGACATACAAACTAAAGAATTACAAAAACAAATTACAAAAAT
TCAAAATTTTCGGGTTTATTACAGGGACAGCAGAGATCCAGTTTGGTTAATTAGCTAGCTGCAAAGATGG
ATAAAGTTTTAAACAGAGAGGAATCTTTGCAGCTAATGGACCTTCTAGGTCTTGAAAGGAGTGGGAATTG
GCTCCGGTGCCCGTCAGTGGGCAGAGCGCACATCGCCCACAGTCCCCGAGAAGTTGGGGGGAGGGGTCGG
CAATTGAACCGGTGCCTAGAGAAGGTGGCGCGGGGTAAACTGGGAAAGTGATGTCGTGTACTGGCTCCGC
CTTTTTCCCGAGGGTGGGGGAGAACCGTATATAAGTGCAGTAGTCGCCGTGAACGTTCTTTTTCGCAACG
GGTTTGCCGCCAGAACACAGGTAAGTGCCGTGTGTGGTTCCCGCGGGCCTGGCCTCTTTACGGGTTATGG
CCCTTGCGTGCCTTGAATTACTTCCACCTGGCTGCAGTACGTGATTCTTGATCCCGAGCTTCGGGTTGGA
AGTGGGTGGGAGAGTTCGAGGCCTTGCGCTTAAGGAGCCCCTTCGCCTCGTGCTTGAGTTGAGGCCTGGC
CTGGGCGCTGGGGCCGCCGCGTGCGAATCTGGTGGCACCTTCGCGCCTGTCTCGCTGCTTTCGATAAGTC
TCTAGCCATTTAAAATTTTTGATGACCTGCTGCGACGCTTTTTTTCTGGCAAGATAGTCTTGTAAATGCG
GGCCAAGATCTGCACACTGGTATTTCGGTTTTTGGGGCCGCGGGCGGCGACGGGGCCCGTGCGTCCCAGC
GCACATGTTCGGCGAGGCGGGGCCTGCGAGCGCGGCCACCGAGAATCGGACGGGGGTAGTCTCAAGCTGG
CCGGCCTGCTCTGGTGCCTGGCCTCGCGCCGCCGTGTATCGCCCCGCCCTGGGCGGCAAGGCTGGCCCGG
TCGGCACCAGTTGCGTGAGCGGAAAGATGGCCGCTTCCCGGCCCTGCTGCAGGGAGCTCAAAATGGAGGA
CGCGGCGCTCGGGAGAGCGGGCGGGTGAGTCACCCACACAAAGGAAAAGGGCCTTTCCGTCCTCAGCCGT
CGCTTCATGTGACTCCACGGAGTACCGGGCGCCGTCCAGGCACCTCGATTAGTTCTCGAGCTTTTGGAGT
ACGTCGTCTTTAGGTTGGGGGGAGGGGTTTTATGCGATGGAGTTTCCCCACACTGAGTGGGTGGAGACTG
AAGTTAGGCCAGCTTGGCACTTGATGTAATTCTCCTTGGAATTTGCCCTTTTTGAGTTTGGATCTTGGTT
CATTCTCAAGCCTCAGACAGTGGTTCAAAGTTTTTTTCTTCCATTTCAGGTGTCGTGACGTACGGCCACC
ATGAAAAGGCCGGCGGCCACGAAAAAGGCCGGCCAGGCAAAAAAGAAAAAGGACAAGAAGTACAGCATCG
GCCTGGCCATCGGCACCAACTCTGTGGGCTGGGCCGTGATCACCGACGAGTACAAGGTGCCCAGCAAGAA
ATTCAAGGTGCTGGGCAACACCGACCGGCACAGCATCAAGAAGAACCTGATCGGAGCCCTGCTGTTCGAC
AGCGGCGAAACAGCCGAGGCCACCCGGCTGAAGAGAACCGCCAGAAGAAGATACACCAGACGGAAGAACC
GGATCTGCTATCTGCAAGAGATCTTCAGCAACGAGATGGCCAAGGTGGACGACAGCTTCTTCCACAGACT
GGAAGAGTCCTTCCTGGTGGAAGAGGATAAGAAGCACGAGCGGCACCCCATCTTCGGCAACATCGTGGAC
GAGGTGGCCTACCACGAGAAGTACCCCACCATCTACCACCTGAGAAAGAAACTGGTGGACAGCACCGACA
AGGCCGACCTGCGGCTGATCTATCTGGCCCTGGCCCACATGATCAAGTTCCGGGGCCACTTCCTGATCGA
GGGCGACCTGAACCCCGACAACAGCGACGTGGACAAGCTGTTCATCCAGCTGGTGCAGACCTACAACCAG
CTGTTCGAGGAAAACCCCATCAACGCCAGCGGCGTGGACGCCAAGGCCATCCTGTCTGCCAGACTGAGCA
AGAGCAGACGGCTGGAAAATCTGATCGCCCAGCTGCCCGGCGAGAAGAAGAATGGCCTGTTCGGCAACCT
GATTGCCCTGAGCCTGGGCCTGACCCCCAACTTCAAGAGCAACTTCGACCTGGCCGAGGATGCCAAACTG
CAGCTGAGCAAGGACACCTACGACGACGACCTGGACAACCTGCTGGCCCAGATCGGCGACCAGTACGCCG
ACCTGTTTCTGGCCGCCAAGAACCTGTCCGACGCCATCCTGCTGAGCGACATCCTGAGAGTGAACACCGA
GATCACCAAGGCCCCCCTGAGCGCCTCTATGATCAAGAGATACGACGAGCACCACCAGGACCTGACCCTG
CTGAAAGCTCTCGTGCGGCAGCAGCTGCCTGAGAAGTACAAAGAGATTTTCTTCGACCAGAGCAAGAACG
GCTACGCCGGCTACATTGACGGCGGAGCCAGCCAGGAAGAGTTCTACAAGTTCATCAAGCCCATCCTGGA
AAAGATGGACGGCACCGAGGAACTGCTCGTGAAGCTGAACAGAGAGGACCTGCTGCGGAAGCAGCGGACC
TTCGACAACGGCAGCATCCCCCACCAGATCCACCTGGGAGAGCTGCACGCCATTCTGCGGCGGCAGGAAG
ATTTTTACCCATTCCTGAAGGACAACCGGGAAAAGATCGAGAAGATCCTGACCTTCCGCATCCCCTACTA
CGTGGGCCCTCTGGCCAGGGGAAACAGCAGATTCGCCTGGATGACCAGAAAGAGCGAGGAAACCATCACC
CCCTGGAACTTCGAGGAAGTGGTGGACAAGGGCGCTTCCGCCCAGAGCTTCATCGAGCGGATGACCAACT
TCGATAAGAACCTGCCCAACGAGAAGGTGCTGCCCAAGCACAGCCTGCTGTACGAGTACTTCACCGTGTA
TAACGAGCTGACCAAAGTGAAATACGTGACCGAGGGAATGAGAAAGCCCGCCTTCCTGAGCGGCGAGCAG
AAAAAGGCCATCGTGGACCTGCTGTTCAAGACCAACCGGAAAGTGACCGTGAAGCAGCTGAAAGAGGACT
ACTTCAAGAAAATCGAGTGCTTCGACTCCGTGGAAATCTCCGGCGTGGAAGATCGGTTCAACGCCTCCCT
GGGCACATACCACGATCTGCTGAAAATTATCAAGGACAAGGACTTCCTGGACAATGAGGAAAACGAGGAC
ATTCTGGAAGATATCGTGCTGACCCTGACACTGTTTGAGGACAGAGAGATGATCGAGGAACGGCTGAAAA
CCTATGCCCACCTGTTCGACGACAAAGTGATGAAGCAGCTGAAGCGGCGGAGATACACCGGCTGGGGCAG
GCTGAGCCGGAAGCTGATCAACGGCATCCGGGACAAGCAGTCCGGCAAGACAATCCTGGATTTCCTGAAG
TCCGACGGCTTCGCCAACAGAAACTTCATGCAGCTGATCCACGACGACAGCCTGACCTTTAAAGAGGACA
TCCAGAAAGCCCAGGTGTCCGGCCAGGGCGATAGCCTGCACGAGCACATTGCCAATCTGGCCGGCAGCCC
CGCCATTAAGAAGGGCATCCTGCAGACAGTGAAGGTGGTGGACGAGCTCGTGAAAGTGATGGGCCGGCAC
AAGCCCGAGAACATCGTGATCGAAATGGCCAGAGAGAACCAGACCACCCAGAAGGGACAGAAGAACAGCC
GCGAGAGAATGAAGCGGATCGAAGAGGGCATCAAAGAGCTGGGCAGCCAGATCCTGAAAGAACACCCCGT
GGAAAACACCCAGCTGCAGAACGAGAAGCTGTACCTGTACTACCTGCAGAATGGGCGGGATATGTACGTG
GACCAGGAACTGGACATCAACCGGCTGTCCGACTACGATGTGGACCACATCGTGCCTCAGAGCTTTCTGA
AGGACGACTCCATCGACAACAAGGTGCTGACCAGAAGCGACAAGGCCCGGGGCAAGAGCGACAACGTGCC
CTCCGAAGAGGTCGTGAAGAAGATGAAGAACTACTGGCGGCAGCTGCTGAACGCCAAGCTGATTACCCAG
AGAAAGTTCGACAATCTGACCAAGGCCGAGAGAGGCGGCCTGAGCGAACTGGATAAGGCCGGCTTCATCA
AGAGACAGCTGGTGGAAACCCGGCAGATCACAAAGCACGTGGCACAGATCCTGGACTCCCGGATGAACAC
TAAGTACGACGAGAATGACAAGCTGATCCGGGAAGTGAAAGTGATCACCCTGAAGTCCAAGCTGGTGTCC
GATTTCCGGAAGGATTTCCAGTTTTACAAAGTGCGCGAGATCAACAACTACCACCACGCCCACGACGCCT
ACCTGAACGCCGTCGTGGGAACCGCCCTGATCAAAAAGTACCCTAAGCTGGAAAGCGAGTTCGTGTACGG
CGACTACAAGGTGTACGACGTGCGGAAGATGATCGCCAAGAGCGAGCAGGAAATCGGCAAGGCTACCGCC
AAGTACTTCTTCTACAGCAACATCATGAACTTTTTCAAGACCGAGATTACCCTGGCCAACGGCGAGATCC
GGAAGCGGCCTCTGATCGAGACAAACGGCGAAACCGGGGAGATCGTGTGGGATAAGGGCCGGGATTTTGC
CACCGTGCGGAAAGTGCTGAGCATGCCCCAAGTGAATATCGTGAAAAAGACCGAGGTGCAGACAGGCGGC
TTCAGCAAAGAGTCTATCCTGCCCAAGAGGAACAGCGATAAGCTGATCGCCAGAAAGAAGGACTGGGACC
CTAAGAAGTACGGCGGCTTCGACAGCCCCACCGTGGCCTATTCTGTGCTGGTGGTGGCCAAAGTGGAAAA
GGGCAAGTCCAAGAAACTGAAGAGTGTGAAAGAGCTGCTGGGGATCACCATCATGGAAAGAAGCAGCTTC
GAGAAGAATCCCATCGACTTTCTGGAAGCCAAGGGCTACAAAGAAGTGAAAAAGGACCTGATCATCAAGC
TGCCTAAGTACTCCCTGTTCGAGCTGGAAAACGGCCGGAAGAGAATGCTGGCCTCTGCCGGCGAACTGCA
GAAGGGAAACGAACTGGCCCTGCCCTCCAAATATGTGAACTTCCTGTACCTGGCCAGCCACTATGAGAAG
CTGAAGGGCTCCCCCGAGGATAATGAGCAGAAACAGCTGTTTGTGGAACAGCACAAGCACTACCTGGACG
AGATCATCGAGCAGATCAGCGAGTTCTCCAAGAGAGTGATCCTGGCCGACGCTAATCTGGACAAAGTGCT
GTCCGCCTACAACAAGCACCGGGATAAGCCCATCAGAGAGCAGGCCGAGAATATCATCCACCTGTTTACC
CTGACCAATCTGGGAGCCCCTGCCGCCTTCAAGTACTTTGACACCACCATCGACCGGAAGAGGTACACCA
GCACCAAAGAGGTGCTGGACGCCACCCTGATCCACCAGAGCATCACCGGCCTGTACGAGACACGGATCGA
CCTGTCTCAGCTGGGAGGCGACAGCGCTGGAGGAGGTGGAAGCGGAGGAGGAGGAAGCGGAGGAGGAGGT
AGCGGACCTAAGAAAAAGAGGAAGGTGGCGGCCGCTGGATCCGAGGGCAGAGGAAGTCTGCTAACATGCG
GTGACGTCGAGGAGAATCCTGGCCCAATGGCCAAGCCTTTGTCTCAAGAAGAATCCACCCTCATTGAAAG
AGCAACGGCTACAATCAACAGCATCCCCATCTCTGAAGACTACAGCGTCGCCAGCGCAGCTCTCTCTAGC
GACGGCCGCATCTTCACTGGTGTCAATGTATATCATTTTACTGGGGGACCTTGTGCAGAACTCGTGGTGC
TGGGCACTGCTGCTGCTGCGGCAGCTGGCAACCTGACTTGTATCGTCGCGATCGGAAATGAGAACAGGGG
CATCTTGAGCCCCTGCGGACGGTGCCGACAGGTGCTTCTCGATCTGCATCCTGGGATCAAAGCCATAGTG
AAGGACAGTGATGGACAGCCGACGGCAGTTGGGATTCGTGAATTGCTGCCCTCTGGTTATGTGTGGGAGG
GCTAAGAATTCGATATCAAGCTTATCGGTAATCAACCTCTGGATTACAAAATTTGTGAAAGATTGACTGG
TATTCTTAACTATGTTGCTCCTTTTACGCTATGTGGATACGCTGCTTTAATGCCTTTGTATCATGCTATT
GCTTCCCGTATGGCTTTCATTTTCTCCTCCTTGTATAAATCCTGGTTGCTGTCTCTTTATGAGGAGTTGT
GGCCCGTTGTCAGGCAACGTGGCGTGGTGTGCACTGTGTTTGCTGACGCAACCCCCACTGGTTGGGGCAT
TGCCACCACCTGTCAGCTCCTTTCCGGGACTTTCGCTTTCCCCCTCCCTATTGCCACGGCGGAACTCATC
GCCGCCTGCCTTGCCCGCTGCTGGACAGGGGCTCGGCTGTTGGGCACTGACAATTCCGTGGTGTTGTCGG
GGAAATCATCGTCCTTTCCTTGGCTGCTCGCCTGTGTTGCCACCTGGATTCTGCGCGGGACGTCCTTCTG
CTACGTCCCTTCGGCCCTCAATCCAGCGGACCTTCCTTCCCGCGGCCTGCTGCCGGCTCTGCGGCCTCTT
CCGCGTCTTCGCCTTCGCCCTCAGACGAGTCGGATCTCCCTTTGGGCCGCCTCCCCGCATCGATACCGTC
GACCTCGAGACCTAGAAAAACATGGAGCAATCACAAGTAGCAATACAGCAGCTACCAATGCTGATTGTGC
CTGGCTAGAAGCACAAGAGGAGGAGGAGGTGGGTTTTCCAGTCACACCTCAGGTACCTTTAAGACCAATG
ACTTACAAGGCAGCTGTAGATCTTAGCCACTTTTTAAAAGAAAAGGGGGGACTGGAAGGGCTAATTCACT
CCCAACGAAGACAAGATATCCTTGATCTGTGGATCTACCACACACAAGGCTACTTCCCTGATTGGCAGAA
CTACACACCAGGGCCAGGGATCAGATATCCACTGACCTTTGGATGGTGCTACAAGCTAGTACCAGTTGAG
CAAGAGAAGGTAGAAGAAGCCAATGAAGGAGAGAACACCCGCTTGTTACACCCTGTGAGCCTGCATGGGA
TGGATGACCCGGAGAGAGAAGTATTAGAGTGGAGGTTTGACAGCCGCCTAGCATTTCATCACATGGCCCG
AGAGCTGCATCCGGACTGTACTGGGTCTCTCTGGTTAGACCAGATCTGAGCCTGGGAGCTCTCTGGCTAA
CTAGGGAACCCACTGCTTAAGCCTCAATAAAGCTTGCCTTGAGTGCTTCAAGTAGTGTGTGCCCGTCTGT
TGTGTGACTCTGGTAACTAGAGATCCCTCAGACCCTTTTAGTCAGTGTGGAAAATCTCTAGCAGGGCCCG
TTTAAACCCGCTGATCAGCCTCGACTGTGCCTTCTAGTTGCCAGCCATCTGTTGTTTGCCCCTCCCCCGT
GCCTTCCTTGACCCTGGAAGGTGCCACTCCCACTGTCCTTTCCTAATAAAATGAGGAAATTGCATCGCAT
TGTCTGAGTAGGTGTCATTCTATTCTGGGGGGTGGGGTGGGGCAGGACAGCAAGGGGGAGGATTGGGAAG
ACAATAGCAGGCATGCTGGGGATGCGGTGGGCTCTATGGCTTCTGAGGCGGAAAGAACCAGCTGGGGCTC
TAGGGGGTATCCCC
[124 nt withheld, positions 9955-10078]
C
[91 nt withheld, positions 10080-10170]
A
[49 nt withheld, positions 10172-10220]
CCTTTGACGTTGGAGTCCACGTTCTTT
[37 nt withheld, positions 10248-10284]
ACCCTATCTCGGTCTATTCTTTTGATTTATAAGGGATTTTGCCGATTTCGGCCTATTGGTTAAAAAATGA
GCTGATTTAACAAAAATTTAACGCGAATTAATTCTGTGGAATGTGTGTCAGTTAGGGTGTGGAAAGTCCC
CAGGCTCCCCAGCAGGCAGAAGTATGCAAAGCATGCATCTCAATTAGTCAGCAACCAGGTGTGGAAAGTC
CCCAGGCTCCCCAGCAGGCAGAAGTATGCAAAGCATGCATCTCAATTAGTCAGCAACCATAGTCCCGCCC
CTAACTCCGCCCATCCCGCCCCTAACTCCGCCCAGTTCCGCCCATTCTCCGCCCCATGGCTGACTAATTT
TTTTTATTTATGCAGAGGCCGAGGCCGCCTCTGCCTCTGAGCTATTCCAGAAGTAGTGAGGAGGCTTTTT
TGGAGGCCTAGGCTTTTGCAAAAAGCTCCCGGGAGCTTGTATATCCATTTTCGGATCTGATCAGCACGTG
TTGACAATTAATCATCGGCATAGTATATCGGCATAGTATAATACGACAAGGTGAGGAACTAAACCATGGC
CAAGTTGACCAGTGCCGTTCCGGTGCTCACCGCGCGCGACGTCGCCGGAGCGGTCGAGTTCTGGACCGAC
CGGCTCGGGTTCTCCCGGGACTTCGTGGAGGACGACTTCGCCGGTGTGGTCCGGGACGACGTGACCCTGT
TCATCAGCGCGGTCCAGGACCAGGTGGTGCCGGACAACACCCTGGCCTGGGTGTGGGTGCGCGGCCTGGA
CGAGCTGTACGCCGAGTGGTCGGAGGTCGTGTCCACGAACTTCCGGGACGCCTCCGGGCCGGCCATGACC
GAGATCGGCGAGCAGCCGTGGGGGCGGGAGTTCGCCCTGCGCGACCCGGCCGGCAACTGCGTGCACTTCG
TGGCCGAGGAGCAGGACTGACACGTGCTACGAGATTTCGATTCCACCGCCGCCTTCTATGAAAGGTTGGG
CTTCGGAATCGTTTTCCGGGACGCCGGCTGGATGATCCTCCAGCGCGGGGATCTCATGCTGGAGTTCTTC
GCCCACCCCAACTTGTTTATTGCAGCTTATAATGGTTACAAATAAAGCAATAGCATCACAAATTTCACAA
ATAAAGCATTTTTTTCACTGCATTCTAGTTGTGGTTTGTCCAAACTCATCAATGTATCTTATCATGTCTG
TATACCGTCGACCTCTAGCTAGAGCTTGGCGTAATCATGGTCATAGCTGTTTCCTGTGTGAAATTGTTAT
CCGCTCACAATTCCACACAACATACGAGCCGGAAGCATAAAGTGTAAAGCCTGGGGTGCCTAATGAGTGA
GCTAACTCACATTAATTGCGTTGCGCTCACTGCCCGCTTTCCAGTCGGGAAACCTGTCGTGCCAGCTGCA
TTAATGAATCGGCCAACGCGCGGGGAGAGGCGGTTTGCGTATTGGGCGCTCTTCCGCTTCCTCGCTCACT
GACTCGCTGCGCTCGGTCGTTCGGCTGCGGCGAGCGGTATCAGCTCACTCAAAGGCGGTAATACGGTTAT
CCACAGAATCAGGGGATAACGCAGGAAAGAACATGTGAGCAAAAGGCCAGCAAAAGGCCAGGAACCGTAA
AAAGGCCGCGTTGCTGGCGTTTTTCCATAGGCTCCGCCCCCCTGACGAGCATCACAAAAATCGACGCTCA
AGTCAGAGGTGGCGAAACCCGACAGGACTATAAAGATACCAGGCGTTTCCCCCTGGAAGCTCCCTCGTGC
GCTCTCCTGTTCCGACCCTGCCGCTTACCGGATACCTGTCCGCCTTTCTCCCTTCGGGAAGCGTGGCGCT
TTCTCATAGCTCACGCTGTAGGTATCTCAGTTCGGTGTAGGTCGTTCGCTCCAAGCTGGGCTGTGTGCAC
GAACCCCCCGTTCAGCCCGACCGCTGCGCCTTATCCGGTAACTATCGTCTTGAGTCCAACCCGGTAAGAC
ACGACTTATCGCCACTGGCAGCAGCCACTGGTAACAGGATTAGCAGAGCGAGGTATGTAGGCGGTGCTAC
AGAGTTCTTGAAGTGGTGGCCTAACTACGGCTACACTAGAAGAACAGTATTTGGTATCTGCGCTCTGCTG
AAGCCAGTTACCTTCGGAAAAAGAGTTGGTAGCTCTTGATCCGGCAAACAAACCACCGCTGGTAGCGGTG
GTTTTTTTGTTTGCAAGCAGCAGATTACGCGCAGAAAAAAAGGATCTCAAGAAGATCCTTTGATCTTTTC
TACGGGGTCTGACGCTCAGTGGAACGAAAACTCACGTTAAGGGATTTTGGTCATGAGATTATCAAAAAGG
ATCTTCACCTAGATCCTTTTAAATTAAAAATGAAGTTTTAAATCAATCTAAAGTATATATGAGTAAACTT
GGTCTGACAGTTACCAATGCTTAATCAGTGAGGCACCTATCTCAGCGATCTGTCTATTTCGTTCATCCAT
AGTTGCCTGACTCCCCGTCGTGTAGATAACTACGATACGGGAGGGCTTACCATCTGGCCCCAGTGCTGCA
ATGATACCGCGAGACCCACGCTCACCGGCTCCAGATTTATCAGCAATAAACCAGCCAGCCGGAAGGGCCG
AGCGCAGAAGTGGTCCTGCAACTTTATCCGCCTCCATCCAGTCTATTAATTGTTGCCGGGAAGCTAGAGT
AAGTAGTTCGCCAGTTAATAGTTTGCGCAACGTTGTTGCCATTGCTACAGGCATCGTGGTGTCACGCTCG
TCGTTTGGTATGGCTTCATTCAGCTCCGGTTCCCAACGATCAAGGCGAGTTACATGATCCCCCATGTTGT
GCAAAAAAGCGGTTAGCTCCTTCGGTCCTCCGATCGTTGTCAGAAGTAAGTTGGCCGCAGTGTTATCACT
CATGGTTATGGCAGCACTGCATAATTCTCTTACTGTCATGCCATCCGTAAGATGCTTTTCTGTGACTGGT
GAGTACTCAACCAAGTCATTCTGAGAATAGTGTATGCGGCGACCGAGTTGCTCTTGCCCGGCGTCAATAC
GGGATAATACCGCGCCACATAGCAGAACTTTAAAAGTGCTCATCATTGGAAAACGTTCTTCGGGGCGAAA
ACTCTCAAGGATCTTACCGCTGTTGAGATCCAGTTCGATGTAACCCACTCGTGCACCCAACTGATCTTCA
GCATCTTTTACTTTCACCAGCGTTTCTGGGTGAGCAAAAACAGGAAGGCAAAATGCCGCAAAAAAGGGAA
TAAGGGCGACACGGAAATGTTGAATACTCATACTCTTCCTTTTTCAATATTATTGAAGCATTTATCAGGG
TTATTGTCTCATGAGCGGATACATATTTGAATGTATTTAGAAAAATAAACAAATAGGGGTTCCGCGCACA
TTTCCCCGAAAAGTGCCACCTGACGTCGACGGATCGGGAGATCTCCCGATCCCCTATGGTGCACTCTCAG
TACAATCTGCTCTGATGCCGCATAGTTAAGCCAGTATCTGCTCCCTGCTTGTGTGTTGGAGGTCGCTGAG
TAGTGCGCGAGCAAAATTTAAGCTACAACAAGGCAAGGCTTGACCGACAATTGCATGAAGAATCTGCTTA
GGGTTAGGCGTTTTGCGCTGCTTCGCGATGTACGGGCCAGATATACGCGTT
