>Addgene plasmid #85417 | pGH125_dCas9-Blast | addgene partial sequence | sequence record 167764 | EF1a-F 5'-TCAAGCCTCAGACAGTGGTTC-3'
TGTCGTGACGTACGGCCACCATGAAAAGGCCGGCGGCCACGAAAAAGGCCGGCCAGGCAAAAAAGAAAAA
GGACAAGAAGTACAGCATCGGCCTGGCCATCGGCACCAACTCTGTGGGCTGGGCCGTGATCACCGACGAG
TACAAGGTGCCCAGCAAGAAATTCAAGGTGCTGGGCAACACCGACCGGCACAGCATCAAGAAGAACCTGA
TCGGAGCCCTGCTGTTCGACAGCGGCGAAACAGCCGAGGCCACCCGGCTGAAGAGAACCGCCAGAAGAAG
ATACACCAGACGGAAGAACCGGATCTGCTATCTGCAAGAGATCTTCAGCAACGAGATGGCCAAGGTGGAC
GACAGCTTCTTCCACAGACTGGAAGAGTCCTTCCTGGTGGAAGAGGATAAGAAGCACGAGCGGCACCCCA
TCTTCGGCAACATCGTGGACGAGGTGGCCTACCACGAGAAGTACCCCACCATCTACCACCTGAGAAAGAA
ACTGGTGGACAGCACCGACAAGGCCGACCTGCGGCTGATCTATCTGGCCCTGGCCCACATGATCAAGTTC
CGGGGCCACTTCCTGATCGAGGGCGACCTGAACCCCGACAACAGCGACGTGGACAAGCTGTTCATCCAGC
TGGTGCAGACCTACAACCAGCTGTTCGAGGAAAACCCCATCAACGCCAGCGGCGTGGACGCCAAGGCCAT
CCTGTCTGCCAGACTGAGCAAGAGCAGACGGCTGGAAAATCTGATCGCCCAGCTGCCCGGCGAGAAGAAG
AATGGCCTGTTCGGCAACCTGATTGCCCTGAGCCTGGGCCTGACCCCCAACTTCAAGAGCAACTTCGACC
TGGCCGAGGATGC
