>Addgene plasmid #85417 | pGH125_dCas9-Blast | addgene partial sequence | sequence record 167765 | dCas9-R2 5'-GGGTTTCCACCAGCTGTCTC-3'
GTTCGCTCAGGCCGCCTCTCTCGGCCTTGGTCAGATTGTCGAACTTTCTCTGGGTAATCAGCTTGGCGTT
CAGCAGCTGCCGCCAGTAGTTCTTCATCTTCTTCACGACCTCTTCGGAGGGCACGTTGTCGCTCTTGCCC
CGGGCCTTGTCGCTTCTGGTCAGCACCTTGTTGTCGATGGAGTCGTCCTTCAGAAAGCTCTGAGGCACGA
TGTGGTCCACATCGTAGTCGGACAGCCGGTTGATGTCCAGTTCCTGGTCCACGTACATATCCCGCCCATT
CTGCAGGTAGTACAGGTACAGCTTCTCGTTCTGCAGCTGGGTGTTTTCCACGGGGTGTTCTTTCAGGATC
TGGCTGCCCAGCTCTTTGATGCCCTCTTCGATCCGCTTCATTCTCTCGCGGCTGTTCTTCTGTCCCTTCT
GGGTGGTCTGGTTCTCTCTGGCCATTTCGATCACGATGTTCTCGGGCTTGTGCCGGCCCATCACTTTCAC
GAGCTCGTCCACCACCTTCACTGTCTGCAGGATGCCCTTCTTAATGGCGGGGCTGCCGGCCAGATTGGCA
ATGTGCTCGTGCAGGCTATCGCCCTGGCCGGACACCTGGGCTTTCTGGATGTCCTCTTTAAAGGTCAGGC
TGTCGTCGTGGATCAGCTGCATGAAGTTTCTGTTGGCGAAGCCGTCGGACTTCAGGAAATCCAGGATTGT
CTTGCCGGACTGCTTGTCCCGGATGCCGTTGATCAGCTTCCGGCTCAGCCTGCCCCAGCCGGTGTATCTC
CGCCGCTTCAGCTGCTTCATCACTTTGTCGTCGA
